Addgene plasmid #62600: pBGSA FPR1
Purpose: Constitutive expression of FPR1 in mammalian cells
Depositing lab: Heini Miettinen. Depositing organization: Montana State University. Publication: The ligand binding site of the formyl peptide receptor maps in the transmembrane region. Miettinen HM, Mills JS, Gripentrog JM, Dratz EA, Granger BL, Jesaitis AJ. J Immunol. 1997 Oct 15;159(8):4045-54. PubMed 9378994.
Backbone
  Vector backbone: pBGSA
  Backbone manufacturer: Bruce Granger, PMID 8867788
  Backbone size w/o insert (bp): 7200
  Total vector size (bp): 8520
  Modifications to backbone: Modified from pBS SK+
  Vector type: Mammalian Expression
  Selectable markers: Neomycin (select with G418)
Growth in bacteria
  Bacterial resistance: Ampicillin, 100 μg/mL
  Growth temperature: 37°C
  Growth strain: DH5alpha
  Copy number: High Copy
Gene/Insert
  Gene/Insert name: FPR1 (alt names: fmlp-R26; FPR1 (haplotype 3))
  Species: H. sapiens (human)
  Insert size (bp): 1320
  GenBank ID: M60627
  Entrez Gene: FPR1 (a.k.a. FMLP, FPR)
  Promoter: SRalpha
  Cloning method: Restriction Enzyme; 5′ cloning site EcoRI (unknown if destroyed); 3′ cloning site EcoRI (not destroyed)
  Sequencing primers: 5′ CTTCTAGGCCTGTACGG; 3′ TCTAGAACTAGTGGATCC
Resource information
  A portion of this plasmid was derived from a plasmid made by: Dr. Richard Ye, University of Illinois
Terms and licenses: Academic/Nonprofit Terms; Industry Terms: Not Available to Industry
How to cite: pBGSA FPR1 was a gift from Heini Miettinen (Addgene plasmid # 62600 ; http://n2t.net/addgene:62600 ; RRID:Addgene_62600)
