[The description below was written by a language model from this plasmid's Addgene catalogue record.]
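Description:
pBGSA FPR1 is a mammalian expression plasmid of about 8.5 kb that drives constitutive expression of the human formyl peptide receptor 1 (FPR1). It is built on pBGSA, a roughly 7.2 kb vector recorded as a modified derivative of the pBluescript SK+ cloning plasmid. The plasmid is maintained in E. coli at high copy number under ampicillin selection. For mammalian cells it carries a neomycin resistance marker, so stably transfected populations or clones can be selected with G418. No feature table accompanies the record, so the exact replication origin, polyadenylation signal and the promoter driving the neomycin marker are not stated.

The insert is a human FPR1 cDNA of about 1.3 kb, also listed under the alternative names fMLP-R26 and FPR1 haplotype 3. It was cloned as an EcoRI fragment; the 3′ site is intact, while the status of the 5′ site is unknown. Transcription is driven by the SRα promoter, a strong composite element that combines the SV40 early promoter with part of the HTLV-1 long terminal repeat and is active in a broad range of mammalian cell types. No epitope tags, fusions or reporters are recorded, which suggests the receptor is expressed in native form. FPR1 is a G protein-coupled receptor that recognises N-formylated peptides and mediates chemotactic responses in phagocytes. The associated work concerns mapping the receptor's ligand binding site to its transmembrane region. The construct therefore suits transient or stable expression of the receptor in heterologous cells for ligand binding, signalling and structure–function studies. Part of the plasmid was derived from a construct made in another laboratory.
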