>Addgene plasmid #62600 | pBGSA FPR1 | addgene partial sequence | sequence record 105940 | pcDL-F 5'-GTTGCCTTTACTTCTAGGCCT-3'
AGCTGCGGATTCCGGTTCCTTGGTGTATGTTTTGCTGCAATCATTAGAGCCTGAGTCACTCTCCCCAGGA
GACCCAGACCTAGAACTACCCAGAGCAAGACCACAGCTGGTGAACAGTCCAGGAGCAGACAAGATGGAGA
CAAATTCCTCTCTCCCCACGAACATCTCTGGAGGGACACCTGCTGTATCTGCTGGCTATCTCTTCCTGGA
TATCATCACTTATCTGGTATTTGCAGTCACCTTTGTCCTCGGGGTCCTGGGCAACGGGCTTGTGATCTGG
GTGGCTGGATTCCGGATGACACACACAGTCACCACCATCAGTTACCTGAACCTGGCCGTGGCTGACTTCT
GTTTCACCTCCACTTTGCCATTCTTCATGGTCAGGAAGGCCATGGGAGGACATTGGCCTTTCGGCTGGTT
CCTGTGCAAATTCGTCTTTACCATAGTGGACATCAACTTGTTCGGAAGTGTCTTCCTGATCGCCCTCATT
GCTCTGGACCGCTGTGTTTGCGTCCTGCATCCAGTCTGGACCCAGAACCACCGCACCGTGAGCCTGGCCA
AGAAGGTGATCATTGGGCCCTGGGTGATGGCTCTGCTCCTCACATTGCCAGTTATCATTCGTGTGACTAC
AGTACCTGGTAAAACGGGGACAGTAGCCTGCACTTTTAACTTTTCGCCCTGGACCAACGACCCTAAAGAG
AGGATAAATGTGGCCGTTGCCATGTTGACGGTGAGAGGCATCATCCGGTTCATCATTGGCTTCAGCGCAC
CCATGTCCATCGTTGCTGTCAGTTATGGGCTTATTGCCACCAAGATCCACAAGCAAGGCTTGATTAAGTC
CAGTCGTCCCTTACGGGTCCTCTCCTTTGTCGCAGCAGCCTTTTTTCTCTGCTGGTCCCCATATCAGGTG
GTGGCCCTTATAGCCACAGTCAGAATCCGTGAGTTATTGCAAGGCATGTACAA
