>Addgene plasmid #62600 | pBGSA FPR1 | addgene partial sequence | sequence record 105941 | C-CMV-24 5'-TATTAGGACAAGGCTGGTGGGCAC-3'
TTCAGGCCAGGTCTAGAACTAGTGGATCCCCCGGGCTGCAGGAATTCTATTACTTTGCCTGTAACTCCAC
CTCTGCAGAAGGTAAAGTAGAATTGGTAGCTGTGTCACTGGTTTGGGTTGAGTCCTCGGTCAGGGCCCTC
TCCAGACTGGCGGGAAGGGCGTGGATCAGCCTCTCCCGGAAGTCCTGGCCCATGAAGACATAGAGCATGG
GGTTGAGGCAGCTGTTGAAGAAGGCCAGGGCACTTGTCACATCCACTGCAATACCAATTTCTTTGTACAT
GCCTTGCAATAACTCACGGATTCTGACTGTGGCTATAAGGGCCACCACCTGATATGGGGACCAGCAGAGA
AAAAAGGCTGCTGCGACAAAGGAGAGGACCCGTAAGGGACGACTGGACTTAATCAAGCCTTGCTTGTGGA
TCTTGGTGGCAATAAGCCCATAACTGACAGCAACGATGGACATGGGTGCGCTGAAGCCAATGATGAACCG
GATGATGCCTCTCACCGTCAACATGGCAACGGCCACATTTATCCTCTCTTTAGGGTCGTTGGTCCAGGGC
GAAAAGTTAAAAGTGCAGGCTACTGTCCCCGTTTTACCAGGTACTGTAGTCACACGAATGATAACTGGCA
ATGTGAGGAGCAGAGCCATCACCCAGGGCCCAATGATCACCTTCTTGGCCAGGCTCACGGTGCGGTGGTT
CTGGGTCCAGACTGGATGCAGGACGCAAACACAGCGGTCCAGAGCAATGAGGGCGATCAGGAAGACACTT
CCGAACAAGTTGATGTCCACTATGGTAAAGACGAATTTGCACAGGAACCAGCCGAAAGGCCAATGTCCTC
CCATGGCCTTCCTGACCATGAAGAATGGCAAAGTGGAGGTGAAACAGAAGTCAGCCACGGCCAGGTTCAG
GTAACTGATGGTGGTGACTGTGTGTGTCATCCGGAATCCAGCCACCCAGATCACAAGCCCGTTGCCCAGG
ACCCCGAGGACAAAGGTGACTGCAAATACCAGATAAGTGATGATATCCAGGA
